Addgene plasmid #86029: pCDNAHygro(+)LAMP2B
Purpose: Expresses LAMP2B in Mammalian cells
Depositing lab: Janice Blum. Depositing organization: Indiana University School of Medicine, Indianapolis. Publication: Lamp-2a facilitates MHC class II presentation of cytoplasmic antigens. Zhou D, Li P, Lin Y, Lott JM, Hislop AD, Canaday DH, Brutkiewicz RR, Blum JS. Immunity. 2005 May;22(5):571-81. 10.1016/j.immuni.2005.03.009 PubMed 15894275.
Backbone
  Vector backbone: pCDNAHygro(+)
  Backbone manufacturer: Invitrogen
  Backbone size w/o insert (bp): 5600
  Total vector size (bp): 6257
  Vector type: Mammalian Expression
  Selectable markers: Hygromycin
Growth in bacteria
  Bacterial resistance: Ampicillin, 100 μg/mL
  Growth temperature: 37°C
  Growth strain: DH5alpha
  Copy number: Unknown
Gene/Insert
  Gene/Insert name: Lysosome-associated membrane protein 2b (alt name: LAMP2b)
  Species: H. sapiens (human)
  Insert size (bp): 657
  Entrez Gene: LAMP2 (a.k.a. CD107b, DND, LAMP-2, LAMPB, LGP-96, LGP110)
  Promoter: CMV
  Cloning method: Restriction Enzyme; 5′ cloning site Kpn1 (unknown if destroyed); 3′ cloning site Apa1 (unknown if destroyed)
  Sequencing primers: 5′ M13 forward; 3′ M13 reverse
Terms and licenses: Academic/Nonprofit Terms; Industry Terms: Not Available to Industry
How to cite: pCDNAHygro(+)LAMP2B was a gift from Janice Blum (Addgene plasmid # 86029 ; http://n2t.net/addgene:86029 ; RRID:Addgene_86029)
