[The description below was written by a language model from this plasmid's Addgene catalogue record and pLannotate feature annotations shown in this document.]
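Description:
pCDNAHygro(+)LAMP2B is a mammalian expression plasmid built on the Invitrogen pCDNAHygro(+) backbone to express human lysosome-associated membrane protein 2, isoform b (LAMP2B). The coding sequence was inserted by restriction cloning between KpnI and ApaI sites, downstream of the human cytomegalovirus immediate early enhancer and promoter and upstream of the bovine growth hormone polyadenylation signal, giving strong constitutive transcription in transfected mammalian cells. A T7 promoter sits between the CMV promoter and the insert and can serve for in vitro transcription or as a sequencing priming site. A second cassette, in which the SV40 enhancer/early promoter drives the hygromycin phosphotransferase gene followed by the SV40 poly(A) signal, allows hygromycin selection of stable transfectants. In E. coli the plasmid is maintained through a high-copy ColE1/pUC-type origin and selected with ampicillin via β-lactamase; an f1 origin is also present for single-stranded DNA production.

The catalogue and the sequenced record differ in some details. The catalogue gives an insert of 657 bp and a total size of 6,257 bp, whereas the full sequencing result is 6,822 nt and carries a LAMP2 open reading frame of roughly 1.2 kb, consistent with a full-length coding region. The automated annotation matched this ORF to the human LAMP2 entry with isoform LAMP-2C text, which reflects the database match rather than confirming the isoform; the depositor designates it LAMP2b. Several short annotated fragments (HIV-1 LTR, ble, lacI, bom) are probably backbone remnants or spurious matches. The associated publication concerns the role of LAMP-2 isoforms in MHC class II presentation of cytoplasmic antigens, suggesting use in isoform overexpression studies.
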