Features (pLannotate 1.2.2; 20 found; start..end, strand, type, name):
      1..380     +  enhancer       CMV enhancer: human cytomegalovirus immediate early enhancer
    381..584     +  promoter       CMV promoter: human cytomegalovirus (CMV) immediate early promoter
    580..613     +  LTR            5' LTR (truncated) (fragment): truncated 5' long terminal repeat (LTR) from HIV-1
    629..647     +  promoter       T7 promoter: promoter for bacteriophage T7 RNA polymerase
    692..1915    +  CDS            LAMP2: LAMP2_HUMAN - Experimental evidence at protein level: Swiss-Prot protein existence level 1. [Isoform LAMP-2C]: Modulates chaperone-mediated autophagy. Decreases presentation of endogenous antigens by MHCII. Does not play a role in the presentation of exogenous and membrane-derived antigens by MHCII. From Homo sapiens (Human).
   2016..2240    +  polyA_signal   bGH poly(A) signal: bovine growth hormone polyadenylation signal
   2244..2265    +  promoter       SV40 promoter (fragment): SV40 enhancer and early promoter
   2286..2714    +  rep_origin     f1 ori (sequence partly withheld): f1 bacteriophage origin of replication; arrow indicates direction of (+) strand synthesis
   2728..3057    +  promoter       SV40 promoter: SV40 enhancer and early promoter
   3106..4131    +  CDS            HygR: aminoglycoside phosphotransferase from E. coli; aph(4)-Ia; confers resistance to hygromycin
   4141..4266    +  CDS            ble (fragment): BLE_KLEPN - Experimental evidence at protein level: Swiss-Prot protein existence level 1. Binding protein with a strong affinity to the bleomycin family of antibiotics. Binds to CL990; an antimitotic-antibiotic compound. From Klebsiella pneumoniae.
   4261..4382    +  polyA_signal   SV40 poly(A) signal: SV40 polyadenylation signal
   4455..4471    -  protein_bind   lac operator: The lac repressor binds to the lac operator to inhibit transcription in E. coli. This inhibition can be relieved by adding lactose or isopropyl-β-D-thiogalactopyranoside (IPTG). lac repressor encoded by lacI
   4479..4509    -  promoter       lac promoter: promoter for the E. coli lac operon
   4524..4545    -  protein_bind   CAP binding site: CAP binding activates transcription in the presence of cAMP. E. coli catabolite activator protein
   4558..4650    -  CDS            lacI (fragment): lac repressor; lacI; The lac repressor binds to the lac operator to inhibit transcription in E. coli. This inhibition can be relieved by adding lactose or isopropyl-β-D-thiogalactopyranoside (IPTG).
   4833..5421    -  rep_origin     ori: high-copy-number ColE1/pMB1/pBR322/pUC origin of replication
   5592..6452    -  CDS            AmpR: β-lactamase; bla; confers resistance to ampicillin, carbenicillin, and related antibiotics
   6453..6557    -  promoter       AmpR promoter: bla
   6616..6668    -  misc_feature   bom (fragment): basis of mobility region from pBR322
>Addgene plasmid #86029 | pCDNAHygro(+)LAMP2B | addgene full sequence | sequence record 311062 | Addgene NGS Result
GACATTGATTATTGACTAGTTATTAATAGTAATCAATTACGGGGTCATTAGTTCATAGCCCATATATGGA
GTTCCGCGTTACATAACTTACGGTAAATGGCCCGCCTGGCTGACCGCCCAACGACCCCCGCCCATTGACG
TCAATAATGACGTATGTTCCCATAGTAACGCCAATAGGGACTTTCCATTGACGTCAATGGGTGGAGTATT
TACGGTAAACTGCCCACTTGGCAGTACATCAAGTGTATCATATGCCAAGTACGCCCCCTATTGACGTCAA
TGACGGTAAATGGCCCGCCTGGCATTATGCCCAGTACATGACCTTATGGGACTTTCCTACTTGGCAGTAC
ATCTACGTATTAGTCATCGCTATTACCATGGTGATGCGGTTTTGGCAGTACATCAATGGGCGTGGATAGC
GGTTTGACTCACGGGGATTTCCAAGTCTCCACCCCATTGACGTCAATGGGAGTTTGTTTTGGCACCAAAA
TCAACGGGACTTTCCAAAATGTCGTAACAACTCCGCCCCATTGACGCAAATGGGCGGTAGGCGTGTACGG
TGGGAGGTCTATATAAGCAGAGCTCTCTGGCTAACTAGAGAACCCACTGCTTACTGGCTTATCGAAATTA
ATACGACTCACTATAGGGAGACCCAAGCTGGCTAGCGTTTAAACTTAAGCTTGGTACCGTCATGGTGTGC
TTCCGCCTCTTCCCGGTTCCGGGCTCAGGGCTCGTTCTGGTCTGCCTAGTCCTGGGAGCTGTGCGGTCTT
ATGCATTGGAACTTAATTTGACAGATTCAGAAAATGCCACTTGCCTTTATGCAAAATGGCAGATGAATTT
CACAGTACGCTATGAAACTACAAATAAAACTTATAAAACTGTAACCATTTCAGACCATGGCACTGTGACA
TATAATGGAAGCATTTGTGGGGATGATCAGAATGGTCCCAAAATAGCAGTGCAGTTCGGACCTGGCTTTT
CCTGGATTGCGAATTTTACCAAGGCAGCATCTACTTATTCAATTGACAGCGTCTCATTTTCCTACAACAC
TGGTGATAACACAACATTTCCTGATGCTGAAGATAAAGGAATTCTTACTGTTGATGAACTTTTGGCCATC
AGAATTCCATTGAATGACCTTTTTAGATGCAATAGTTTATCAACTTTGGAAAAGAATGATGTTGTCCAAC
ACTACTGGGATGTTCTTGTACAAGCTTTTGTCCAAAATGGCACAGTGAGCACAAATGAGTTCCTGTGTGA
TAAAGACAAAACTTCAACAGTGGCACCCACCATACACACCACTGTGCCATCTCCTACTACAACACCTACT
CCAAAGGAAAAACCAGAAGCTGGAACCTATTCAGTTAATAATGGCAATGATACTTGTCTGCTGGCTACCA
TGGGGCTGCAGCTGAACATCACTCAGGATAAGGTTGCTTCAGTTATTAACATCAACCCCAATACAACTCA
CTCCACAGGCAGCTGCCGTTCTCACACTGCTCTACTTAGACTCAATAGCAGCACCATTAAGTATCTAGAC
TTTGTCTTTGCTGTGAAAAATGAAAACCGATTTTATCTGAAGGAAGTGAACATCAGCATGTATTTGGTTA
ATGGCTCCGTTTTCAGCATTGCAAATAACAATCTCAGCTACTGGGATGCCCCCCTGGGAAGTTCTTATAT
GTGCAACAAAGAGCAGACTGTTTCAGTGTCTGGAGCATTTCAGATAAATACCTTTGATCTAAGGGTTCAG
CCTTTCAATGTGACACAAGGAAAGTATTCTACAGCCCAAGAGTGTTCGCTGGATGATGACACCATTCTAA
TCCCAATTATAGTTGGTGCTGGTCTTTCAGGCTTGATTATCGTTATAGTGATTGCTTACGTAATTGGCAG
AAGAAAAAGTTATGCTGGATATCAGACTCTGTAACTCGAGCCTGAATTCTGCAGATATCCATCACACTGG
CGGCCGCTCGAGCATGCATCTAGAGGGCCCGTTTAAACCCGCTGATCAGCCTCGACTGTGCCTTCTAGTT
GCCAGCCATCTGTTGTTTGCCCCTCCCCCGTGCCTTCCTTGACCCTGGAAGGTGCCACTCCCACTGTCCT
TTCCTAATAAAATGAGGAAATTGCATCGCATTGTCTGAGTAGGTGTCATTCTATTCTGGGGGGTGGGGTG
GGGCAGGACAGCAAGGGGGAGGATTGGGAAGACAATAGCAGGCATGCTGGGGATGCGGTGGGCTCTATGG
CTTCTGAGGCGGAAAGAACCAGCTGGGGCTCTAGGGGGTATCCCC
[124 nt withheld, positions 2286-2409]
C
[91 nt withheld, positions 2411-2501]
A
[49 nt withheld, positions 2503-2551]
CCTTTGACGTTGGAGTCCACGTTCTTT
[37 nt withheld, positions 2579-2615]
ACCCTATCTCGGTCTATTCTTTTGATTTATAAGGGATTTTGCCGATTTCGGCCTATTGGTTAAAAAATGA
GCTGATTTAACAAAAATTTAACGCGAATTAATTCTGTGGAATGTGTGTCAGTTAGGGTGTGGAAAGTCCC
CAGGCTCCCCAGCAGGCAGAAGTATGCAAAGCATGCATCTCAATTAGTCAGCAACCAGGTGTGGAAAGTC
CCCAGGCTCCCCAGCAGGCAGAAGTATGCAAAGCATGCATCTCAATTAGTCAGCAACCATAGTCCCGCCC
CTAACTCCGCCCATCCCGCCCCTAACTCCGCCCAGTTCCGCCCATTCTCCGCCCCATGGCTGACTAATTT
TTTTTATTTATGCAGAGGCCGAGGCCGCCTCTGCCTCTGAGCTATTCCAGAAGTAGTGAGGAGGCTTTTT
TGGAGGCCTAGGCTTTTGCAAAAAGCTCCCGGGAGCTTGTATATCCATTTTCGGATCTGATCAGCACGTG
ATGAAAAAGCCTGAACTCACCGCGACGTCTGTCGAGAAGTTTCTGATCGAAAAGTTCGACAGCGTCTCCG
ACCTGATGCAGCTCTCGGAGGGCGAAGAATCTCGTGCTTTCAGCTTCGATGTAGGAGGGCGTGGATATGT
CCTGCGGGTAAATAGCTGCGCCGATGGTTTCTACAAAGATCGTTATGTTTATCGGCACTTTGCATCGGCC
GCGCTCCCGATTCCGGAAGTGCTTGACATTGGGGAATTCAGCGAGAGCCTGACCTATTGCATCTCCCGCC
GTGCACAGGGTGTCACGTTGCAAGACCTGCCTGAAACCGAACTGCCCGCTGTTCTGCAGCCGGTCGCGGA
GGCCATGGATGCGATCGCTGCGGCCGATCTTAGCCAGACGAGCGGGTTCGGCCCATTCGGACCGCAAGGA
ATCGGTCAATACACTACATGGCGTGATTTCATATGCGCGATTGCTGATCCCCATGTGTATCACTGGCAAA
CTGTGATGGACGACACCGTCAGTGCGTCCGTCGCGCAGGCTCTCGATGAGCTGATGCTTTGGGCCGAGGA
CTGCCCCGAAGTCCGGCACCTCGTGCACGCGGATTTCGGCTCCAACAATGTCCTGACGGACAATGGCCGC
ATAACAGCGGTCATTGACTGGAGCGAGGCGATGTTCGGGGATTCCCAATACGAGGTCGCCAACATCTTCT
TCTGGAGGCCGTGGTTGGCTTGTATGGAGCAGCAGACGCGCTACTTCGAGCGGAGGCATCCGGAGCTTGC
AGGATCGCCGCGGCTCCGGGCGTATATGCTCCGCATTGGTCTTGACCAACTCTATCAGAGCTTGGTTGAC
GGCAATTTCGATGATGCAGCTTGGGCGCAGGGTCGATGCGACGCAATCGTCCGATCCGGAGCCGGGACTG
TCGGGCGTACACAAATCGCCCGCAGAAGCGCGGCCGTCTGGACCGATGGCTGTGTAGAAGTACTCGCCGA
TAGTGGAAACCGACGCCCCAGCACTCGTCCGAGGGCAAAGGAATAGCACGTGCTACGAGATTTCGATTCC
ACCGCCGCCTTCTATGAAAGGTTGGGCTTCGGAATCGTTTTCCGGGACGCCGGCTGGATGATCCTCCAGC
GCGGGGATCTCATGCTGGAGTTCTTCGCCCACCCCAACTTGTTTATTGCAGCTTATAATGGTTACAAATA
AAGCAATAGCATCACAAATTTCACAAATAAAGCATTTTTTTCACTGCATTCTAGTTGTGGTTTGTCCAAA
CTCATCAATGTATCTTATCATGTCTGTATACCGTCGACCTCTAGCTAGAGCTTGGCGTAATCATGGTCAT
AGCTGTTTCCTGTGTGAAATTGTTATCCGCTCACAATTCCACACAACATACGAGCCGGAAGCATAAAGTG
TAAAGCCTGGGGTGCCTAATGAGTGAGCTAACTCACATTAATTGCGTTGCGCTCACTGCCCGCTTTCCAG
TCGGGAAACCTGTCGTGCCAGCTGCATTAATGAATCGGCCAACGCGCGGGGAGAGGCGGTTTGCGTATTG
GGCGCTCTTCCGCTTCCTCGCTCACTGACTCGCTGCGCTCGGTCGTTCGGCTGCGGCGAGCGGTATCAGC
TCACTCAAAGGCGGTAATACGGTTATCCACAGAATCAGGGGATAACGCAGGAAAGAACATGTGAGCAAAA
GGCCAGCAAAAGGCCAGGAACCGTAAAAAGGCCGCGTTGCTGGCGTTTTTCCATAGGCTCCGCCCCCCTG
ACGAGCATCACAAAAATCGACGCTCAAGTCAGAGGTGGCGAAACCCGACAGGACTATAAAGATACCAGGC
GTTTCCCCCTGGAAGCTCCCTCGTGCGCTCTCCTGTTCCGACCCTGCCGCTTACCGGATACCTGTCCGCC
TTTCTCCCTTCGGGAAGCGTGGCGCTTTCTCATAGCTCACGCTGTAGGTATCTCAGTTCGGTGTAGGTCG
TTCGCTCCAAGCTGGGCTGTGTGCACGAACCCCCCGTTCAGCCCGACCGCTGCGCCTTATCCGGTAACTA
TCGTCTTGAGTCCAACCCGGTAAGACACGACTTATCGCCACTGGCAGCAGCCACTGGTAACAGGATTAGC
AGAGCGAGGTATGTAGGCGGTGCTACAGAGTTCTTGAAGTGGTGGCCTAACTACGGCTACACTAGAAGAA
CAGTATTTGGTATCTGCGCTCTGCTGAAGCCAGTTACCTTCGGAAAAAGAGTTGGTAGCTCTTGATCCGG
CAAACAAACCACCGCTGGTAGCGGTGGTTTTTTTGTTTGCAAGCAGCAGATTACGCGCAGAAAAAAAGGA
TCTCAAGAAGATCCTTTGATCTTTTCTACGGGGTCTGACGCTCAGTGGAACGAAAACTCACGTTAAGGGA
TTTTGGTCATGAGATTATCAAAAAGGATCTTCACCTAGATCCTTTTAAATTAAAAATGAAGTTTTAAATC
AATCTAAAGTATATATGAGTAAACTTGGTCTGACAGTTACCAATGCTTAATCAGTGAGGCACCTATCTCA
GCGATCTGTCTATTTCGTTCATCCATAGTTGCCTGACTCCCCGTCGTGTAGATAACTACGATACGGGAGG
GCTTACCATCTGGCCCCAGTGCTGCAATGATACCGCGAGACCCACGCTCACCGGCTCCAGATTTATCAGC
AATAAACCAGCCAGCCGGAAGGGCCGAGCGCAGAAGTGGTCCTGCAACTTTATCCGCCTCCATCCAGTCT
ATTAATTGTTGCCGGGAAGCTAGAGTAAGTAGTTCGCCAGTTAATAGTTTGCGCAACGTTGTTGCCATTG
CTACAGGCATCGTGGTGTCACGCTCGTCGTTTGGTATGGCTTCATTCAGCTCCGGTTCCCAACGATCAAG
GCGAGTTACATGATCCCCCATGTTGTGCAAAAAAGCGGTTAGCTCCTTCGGTCCTCCGATCGTTGTCAGA
AGTAAGTTGGCCGCAGTGTTATCACTCATGGTTATGGCAGCACTGCATAATTCTCTTACTGTCATGCCAT
CCGTAAGATGCTTTTCTGTGACTGGTGAGTACTCAACCAAGTCATTCTGAGAATAGTGTATGCGGCGACC
GAGTTGCTCTTGCCCGGCGTCAATACGGGATAATACCGCGCCACATAGCAGAACTTTAAAAGTGCTCATC
ATTGGAAAACGTTCTTCGGGGCGAAAACTCTCAAGGATCTTACCGCTGTTGAGATCCAGTTCGATGTAAC
CCACTCGTGCACCCAACTGATCTTCAGCATCTTTTACTTTCACCAGCGTTTCTGGGTGAGCAAAAACAGG
AAGGCAAAATGCCGCAAAAAAGGGAATAAGGGCGACACGGAAATGTTGAATACTCATACTCTTCCTTTTT
CAATATTATTGAAGCATTTATCAGGGTTATTGTCTCATGAGCGGATACATATTTGAATGTATTTAGAAAA
ATAAACAAATAGGGGTTCCGCGCACATTTCCCCGAAAAGTGCCACCTGACGTCGACGGATCGGGAGATCT
CCCGATCCCCTATGGTGCACTCTCAGTACAATCTGCTCTGATGCCGCATAGTTAAGCCAGTATCTGCTCC
CTGCTTGTGTGTTGGAGGTCGCTGAGTAGTGCGCGAGCAAAATTTAAGCTACAACAAGGCAAGGCTTGAC
CGACAATTGCATGAAGAATCTGCTTAGGGTTAGGCGTTTTGCGCTGCTTCGCGATGTACGGGCCAGATAT
ACGCGTT
